Addgene plasmid #238413: pAAV_CKAR3
Purpose: AAV construct with CKAR3 expression under a human synapsin promotor and WPRE3 translation enhancer.
Depositing lab: Haining Zhong. Depositing organization: Oregon Health & Science University. Publication: A high-performance genetically encoded sensor for cellular imaging of PKC activity in vivo. Yahiro T, Bayless-Edwards L, Jones JA, Ma L, Qin M, Mao T, Zhong H. bioRxiv [Preprint]. 2024 Jul 23:2024.07.19.604387. doi: 10.1101/2024.07.19.604387. PubMed 39091834.
Backbone
  Vector backbone: pAAV
  Vector type: Mammalian Expression, AAV
Growth in bacteria
  Bacterial resistance: Ampicillin, 100 μg/mL
  Growth temperature: 37°C
  Growth strain: NEB Stable
  Copy number: Unknown
Gene/Insert
  Gene/Insert name: CKAR3 (PKC sensor)
  Species: Synthetic
  Insert size (bp): 2025
Terms and licenses: Academic/Nonprofit Terms; Industry Terms: Not Available to Industry
How to cite: pAAV_CKAR3 was a gift from Haining Zhong (Addgene plasmid # 238413 ; http://n2t.net/addgene:238413 ; RRID:Addgene_238413)
