[The description below was written by a language model from this plasmid's Addgene catalogue record and pLannotate feature annotations shown in this document.]
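Description:
pAAV_CKAR3 is an adeno-associated virus transfer plasmid of about 5.9 kb, built on a pAAV backbone for neuronal expression of CKAR3, a synthetic, genetically encoded sensor of protein kinase C (PKC) activity. In bacteria it is maintained through a high-copy ColE1/pUC-type origin and selected with ampicillin via the bla (β-lactamase) gene. An f1 phage origin is also present, along with small remnants of pBR322 bom and rop sequences. The expression cassette is flanked by AAV2 inverted terminal repeats, which allow the intervening DNA to be replicated and packaged into recombinant AAV particles when rep, cap and helper functions are supplied in trans. The annotation detects the upstream ITR only as short fragments and the downstream ITR as a full element. This is common for these repeat-rich, recombination-prone regions and fits with propagation in a recombination-deficient strain.

Expression is driven by the human synapsin I promoter, which restricts it largely to neurons. The roughly 2 kb sensor open reading frame is annotated as an EGFP-like green fluorescent protein, followed by a segment matching yeast Rad53, and then a circularly permuted Venus-type fluorescent protein. The Rad53-derived portion probably corresponds to a phosphopeptide-binding FHA domain, as used in kinase activity reporters. This layout suggests a design in which PKC phosphorylation changes the interaction between the two fluorophores, though the record does not give the substrate sequence or the readout mode. Downstream, two WPRE fragments correspond to the compact WPRE3 element, which boosts transcript stability and expression while saving packaging space, and SV40 polyadenylation signal fragments follow. The construct is intended for AAV-mediated delivery and cellular imaging of PKC activity in neurons, including in vivo.
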