Features (pLannotate 1.2.2; 18 found; start..end, strand, type, name):
     48..75      +  repeat_region  AAV2 ITR (fragment): inverted terminal repeat of adeno-associated virus serotype 2 inverted
    104..131     +  repeat_region  AAV2 ITR (fragment): inverted terminal repeat of adeno-associated virus serotype 2 inverted
    211..658     +  promoter       hSyn promoter: human synapsin I promoter; confers neuron-specific expression (Kügler et al., 2003)
    763..1440    +  CDS            (3-F)Tyr-EGFP: (3-F)Tyr-EGFP is a basic (constitutively fluorescent) green fluorescent protein published in 2004, derived from Aequorea victoria.
   1450..1872    +  CDS            RAD53 (fragment): RAD53_YEAST - Also known as MEC2, SAD1, SPK1. Experimental evidence at protein level: Swiss-Prot protein existence level 1. Controls S-phase checkpoint as well as G1 and G2 DNA damage checkpoints. Phosphorylates proteins on serine, threonine, and tyrosine. Prevents entry into anaphase and mitotic exit after DNA damage via regulation of the Polo kinase CDC5. Seems to be involved in the phosphorylation of RPH1. From Saccharomyces cerevisiae (strain ATCC 204508 / S288c) (Baker's yeast).
   1982..2709    +  CDS            cp173Venus (fragment): circularly permuted form of the Venus yellow fluorescent protein (Nagai et al., 2004) efficient FRET acceptor for CFP
   2736..2893    +  misc_feature   WPRE (fragment): woodchuck hepatitis virus posttranscriptional regulatory element
   2899..2983    +  misc_feature   WPRE (fragment): woodchuck hepatitis virus posttranscriptional regulatory element
   2982..3025    -  polyA_signal   SV40 poly(A) signal (fragment): SV40 polyadenylation signal
   3029..3096    -  polyA_signal   SV40 poly(A) signal (fragment): SV40 polyadenylation signal
   3169..3309    +  repeat_region  AAV2 ITR: inverted terminal repeat of adeno-associated virus serotype 2 inverted
   3314..3365    -  misc_feature   bom (fragment): basis of mobility region from pBR322
   3384..3839    +  rep_origin     f1 ori (sequence partly withheld): f1 bacteriophage origin of replication; arrow indicates direction of (+) strand synthesis
   3840..3889    -  misc_feature   bom (fragment): basis of mobility region from pBR322
   3991..4026    -  CDS            rop (fragment): Rop protein, which maintains plasmids at low copy number; rop
   4121..4225    +  promoter       AmpR promoter: bla
   4226..5086    +  CDS            AmpR: β-lactamase; bla; confers resistance to ampicillin, carbenicillin, and related antibiotics
   5257..5845    +  rep_origin     ori: high-copy-number ColE1/pMB1/pBR322/pUC origin of replication
>Addgene plasmid #238413 | pAAV_CKAR3 | addgene full sequence | sequence record 472680 | Addgene NGS Result
GGTTCCTGGCCTTTTGCTGGCCTTTTGCTCACATGTCCTGCAGGCAGCTGCGCGCTCGCTCGCTCACTGA
GGCCGCCCGGGCGTCGGGCGACCTTTGGTCGCCCGGCCTCAGTGAGCGAGCGAGCGCGCAGAGAGGGAGT
GGCCAACTCCATCACTAGGGGTTCCTGCGGCCGCACGCGTGTGTCTAGACTGCAGAGGGCCCTGCGTATG
AGTGCAAGTGGGTTTTAGGACCAGGATGAGGCGGGGTGGGGGTGCCTACCTGACGACCGACCCCGACCCA
CTGGACAAGCACCCAACCCCCATTCCCCAAATTGCGCATCCCCTATCAGAGAGGGGGAGGGGAAACAGGA
TGCGGCGAGGCGCGTGCGCACTGCCAGCTTCAGCACCGCGGACAGTGCCTTCGCCCCCGCCTGGCGGCGC
GCGCCACCGCCGCCTCAGCACTGAAGGCGCGCTGACGTCACTCGCCGGTCCCCCGCAAACTCCCCTTCCC
GGCCACCTTGGTCGCGTCCGCGCCGCCGCCGGCCCAGCCGGACCGCACCACGCGAGGCGCGAGATAGGGG
GGCACGGGCGCGACCATCTGCGCTGCGGCGCCGGCGACTCAGCGCTGCCTCAGTCTGCGGTGGGCAGCGG
AGGAGTCGTGTCGTGCCTGAGAGCGCAGTCGAGAAGGTACCGGATCAATTCGCCACCATGCTGCAGAACG
AGCTTGCTCTTAAGTTGGCTGGACTTGATATTAACAAGACTGGACCGGTCGCCACCATGGTGAGCAAGGG
CGAGGAGCTGTTCACCGGGGTGGTGCCCATCCTGGTCGAGCTGGACGGCGACGTAAACGGCCACAAGTTC
AGCGTGTCCGGCGAGGGCGAGGGCGATGCCACCTACGGCAAGCTGACCCTGAAGTTCATCTGCACCACCG
GCAAGCTGCCCGTGCCCTGGCCCACCCTCGTGACCACCCTGACCTACGGCGTGCAGTGCTTCAGCCGCTA
CCCCGACCACATGAAGCAGCACGACTTCTTCAAGTCCGCCATGCCCGAAGGCTACGTCCAGGAGCGCACC
ATCTTCTTCAAGGACGACGGCAACTACAAGACCCGCGCCGAGGTGAAGTTCGAGGGCGACACCCTGGTGA
ACCGCATCGAGCTGAAGGGCATCGACTTCAAGGAGGACGGCAACATCCTGGGGCACAAGCTGGAGTACAA
CTACAACAGCCACAACGTCTATATCATGGCCGACAAGCAGAAGAACGGCATCAAGGTGAACTTCAAGATC
CGCCACAACATCGAGGACGGCAGCGTGCAGCTCGCCGACCACTACCAGCAGAACACCCCCATCGGCGACG
GCCCCGTGCTGCTGCCCGACAACCACTACCTGAGCACCCAGTCCAAGCTGAGCAAAGACCCCAACGAGAA
GCGCGATCACATGGTCCTGCTGGAGTTCGTGACCGCCGCCCGCATGCATAAGTTTTCTCAAGAACAGATC
GGCGAAAACATTGTGTGCAGGGTCATTTGTACCACGGGTCAAATTCCCATCCGAGATTTGTCAGCTGATA
TTTCACAAGTGCTTAAGGAAAAACGATCCATAAAGAAAGTTTGGACATTTGGTAGAAACCCAGCCTGTGA
CTATCATTTAGGAAACATTTCAAGACTGTCAAATAAGCATTTCCAAATACTACTAGGAGAAGACGGTAAC
CTTTTATTGAATGACATTTCCACTAATGGGACCTGGTTAAATGGGCAAAAAGTCGAGAAGAACAGCAATC
AGTTACTGTCTCAAGGTGATGAAATAACCGTTGGTGTAGGCGTGGAATCAGATATTTTATCTCTGGTCAT
TTTCATAAACGACAAATTTAAGCAGTGCCTCGAGCAGAACAAAGTTGATCGCTCTGCAGGTAAGCCAGGC
AGCGGCGAGGGCAGCACCAAGGGCCGATTCAGAAGATTCCAGACGTTGAAGGATAAGGCTAAGGCCACCG
GCGGCAGCGAGCTCATGGGCAGCGTGCAGCTCGCCGACCACTACCAGCAGAACACCCCCATCGGCGACGG
CCCCGTGCTGCTGCCCGACAACCACTACCTGAGCTACCAGTCCGCCCTGAGCAAAGACCCCAACGAGAAG
CGCGATCACATGGTCCTGCTGGAGAGAGTGACCGCCGCCGGGATCACTCTCGGCATGGACGAGCTATACA
AGGGTGGAACTGGAGGTTCAATGGTGAGCAAGGGCGAGGAGCTGTTCACCGGGGTGGTGCCCATCCTGGT
CGAGCTGGACGGCGACGTAAACGGCCACAAGTTCAGCGTGTCCGGCGAGGGCGAGGGCGATGCCACCTAC
GGCAAGCTGACCCTGAAGCTCATCTGCACCACCGGCAAGCTGCCCGTGCCCTGGCCCACCCTCGTGACCA
CCTTCGGCTACGGCCTGATGTGCTTCGCCCGCTACCCCGACCACATGAAGCAGCACGACTTCTTCAAGTC
CGCCATGCCCGAAGGCTACGTCCAGGAGCGCACCATCTTCTTCAAGGACGACGGCAACTACAAGACCCGC
GCCGAGGTGAAGTTCGAGGGCGACACCCTGGTGAACCGCATCGAGCTGAAGGGCATCGACTTCAAGGAGG
ACGGCAACATCCTGGGGCACAAGCTGGAGTACAACTGGAACAGCGTCAACGTCTATATCATGGCCGACAA
GCAGAAGAACGGCATCAAGGTGAACTTCAAGATCCGCCACAACATCGAGTAAGCGGCCGCAATTCCCCTC
GAGATAATCAACCTCTGGATTACAAAATTTGTGAAAGATTGACTGGTATTCTTAACTATGTTGCTCCTTT
TACGCTATGTGGATACGCTGCTTTAATGCCTTTGTATCATGCTATTGCTTCCCGTATGGCTTTCATTTTC
TCCTCCTTGTATAAATCCTGGTTAGTTCTTGCCACGGCGGAACTCATCGCCGCCTGCCTTGCCCGCTGCT
GGACAGGGGCTCGGCTGTTGGGCACTGACAATTCCGTGGTGTTTATTTGTGAAATTTGTGATGCTATTGC
TTTATTTGTAACCATCTAGCTTTATTTGTGAAATTTGTGATGCTATTGCTTTATTTGTAACCATTATAAG
CTGCAATAAACAAGTTAACAACAACAATTGCATTCATTTTATGTTTCAGGTTCAGGGGGAGATGTGGGAG
GTTTTTTAAAGCGGCCGCAGGAACCCCTAGTGATGGAGTTGGCCACTCCCTCTCTGCGCGCTCGCTCGCT
CACTGAGGCCGGGCGACCAAAGGTCGCCCGACGCCCGGGCTTTGCCCGGGCGGCCTCAGTGAGCGAGCGA
GCGCGCAGCTGCCTGCAGGGGCGCCTGATGCGGTATTTTCTCCTTACGCATCTGTGCGGTATTTCACACC
GCATA
[95 nt withheld, positions 3366-3460]
T
[46 nt withheld, positions 3462-3507]
C
[141 nt withheld, positions 3509-3649]
CCTTTGACGTTGGAGTCCACGTTCTTT
[37 nt withheld, positions 3677-3713]
ACTCTATCTCGGGCTATTCTTTTGATTTATAAGGGATTTTGCCGATTTCGGTCTATTGGTTAAAAAATGA
GCTGATTTAACAAAAATTTAACGCGAATTTTAACAAAATATTAACGTTTACAATTTTATGGTGCACTCTC
AGTACAATCTGCTCTGATGCCGCATAGTTAAGCCAGCCCCGACACCCGCCAACACCCGCTGACGCGCCCT
GACGGGCTTGTCTGCTCCCGGCATCCGCTTACAGACAAGCTGTGACCGTCTCCGGGAGCTGCATGTGTCA
GAGGTTTTCACCGTCATCACCGAAACGCGCGAGACGAAAGGGCCTCGTGATACGCCTATTTTTATAGGTT
AATGTCATGATAATAATGGTTTCTTAGACGTCAGGTGGCACTTTTCGGGGAAATGTGCGCGGAACCCCTA
TTTGTTTATTTTTCTAAATACATTCAAATATGTATCCGCTCATGAGACAATAACCCTGATAAATGCTTCA
ATAATATTGAAAAAGGAAGAGTATGAGTATTCAACATTTCCGTGTCGCCCTTATTCCCTTTTTTGCGGCA
TTTTGCCTTCCTGTTTTTGCTCACCCAGAAACGCTGGTGAAAGTAAAAGATGCTGAAGATCAGTTGGGTG
CACGAGTGGGTTACATCGAACTGGATCTCAACAGCGGTAAGATCCTTGAGAGTTTTCGCCCCGAAGAACG
TTTTCCAATGATGAGCACTTTTAAAGTTCTGCTATGTGGCGCGGTATTATCCCGTATTGACGCCGGGCAA
GAGCAACTCGGTCGCCGCATACACTATTCTCAGAATGACTTGGTTGAGTACTCACCAGTCACAGAAAAGC
ATCTTACGGATGGCATGACAGTAAGAGAATTATGCAGTGCTGCCATAACCATGAGTGATAACACTGCGGC
CAACTTACTTCTGACAACGATCGGAGGACCGAAGGAGCTAACCGCTTTTTTGCACAACATGGGGGATCAT
GTAACTCGCCTTGATCGTTGGGAACCGGAGCTGAATGAAGCCATACCAAACGACGAGCGTGACACCACGA
TGCCTGTAGCAATGGCAACAACGTTGCGCAAACTATTAACTGGCGAACTACTTACTCTAGCTTCCCGGCA
ACAATTAATAGACTGGATGGAGGCGGATAAAGTTGCAGGACCACTTCTGCGCTCGGCCCTTCCGGCTGGC
TGGTTTATTGCTGATAAATCTGGAGCCGGTGAGCGTGGGTCTCGCGGTATCATTGCAGCACTGGGGCCAG
ATGGTAAGCCCTCCCGTATCGTAGTTATCTACACGACGGGGAGTCAGGCAACTATGGATGAACGAAATAG
ACAGATCGCTGAGATAGGTGCCTCACTGATTAAGCATTGGTAACTGTCAGACCAAGTTTACTCATATATA
CTTTAGATTGATTTAAAACTTCATTTTTAATTTAAAAGGATCTAGGTGAAGATCCTTTTTGATAATCTCA
TGACCAAAATCCCTTAACGTGAGTTTTCGTTCCACTGAGCGTCAGACCCCGTAGAAAAGATCAAAGGATC
TTCTTGAGATCCTTTTTTTCTGCGCGTAATCTGCTGCTTGCAAACAAAAAAACCACCGCTACCAGCGGTG
GTTTGTTTGCCGGATCAAGAGCTACCAACTCTTTTTCCGAAGGTAACTGGCTTCAGCAGAGCGCAGATAC
CAAATACTGTTCTTCTAGTGTAGCCGTAGTTAGGCCACCACTTCAAGAACTCTGTAGCACCGCCTACATA
CCTCGCTCTGCTAATCCTGTTACCAGTGGCTGCTGCCAGTGGCGATAAGTCGTGTCTTACCGGGTTGGAC
TCAAGACGATAGTTACCGGATAAGGCGCAGCGGTCGGGCTGAACGGGGGGTTCGTGCACACAGCCCAGCT
TGGAGCGAACGACCTACACCGAACTGAGATACCTACAGCGTGAGCTATGAGAAAGCGCCACGCTTCCCGA
AGGGAGAAAGGCGGACAGGTATCCGGTAAGCGGCAGGGTCGGAACAGGAGAGCGCACGAGGGAGCTTCCA
GGGGGAAACGCCTGGTATCTTTATAGTCCTGTCGGGTTTCGCCACCTCTGACTTGAGCGTCGATTTTTGT
GATGCTCGTCAGGGGGGCGGAGCCTATGGAAAAACGCCAGCAACGCGGCCTTTTTAC
